>Addgene plasmid #218616 | pJJB1402 | addgene full sequence | sequence record 431890 | Addgene NGS Result
ACTGGCCGATAATTGCAGACGAACGACTAGAGATCTATGTGAGGATCCTAACTCGAGATCGAGCTGGGTA
GACTACCCATGAGTCACAATGAACGACGATGGCTTCTTATCTCACTTCAATAGTACTTTCCACCGGTTAT
ACTTCCGGCTTTTCCCTATTAATACAAGCTACAATTTCAATGGGTGGCAAATAATGTGTAGAATAGAAAA
TAAGCCGACAGGGTAATAAAGAAAATTTTTAGAAAAAAAAGGTTAGATGGCTTATTTAAGTTACAGGCTA
GCGAAAAAAGGAACTTCAGGGCAAGTAAAGTGTTTGATTGGGCACTAGCATGGCTTATAAAGGCGAGCAA
TTGTCGAAACTAATTAATGTTGTACGGACTATTGCTGTCATCTCGTGGTAAATGCGTGTTCCAGGTCGAA
TACTACTTGCACACAGGCGAGCGGGGCCCCATAAAAGTGTTGCCGATTTGTTAAGTTGTCTTTTCGGTTT
TTCTACTCTGTTATTCCTTACTTCCCTTTTTAAGAACTCTTTTTATCCTTCATTTAGGATCTTGCACGTT
TCCGCCTCATCACTTGAATTAAAACATGTCTCTGTCAGTAAACCTTGGCGTTTCTATTGTTCTTCATAGT
TCAACTTTTATTATTACCCGCCCTGCGCGTTTACATTTTTCCAGCAACAGCCAGCGAAAAATTAGAAAAT
CTGGTTGTTGACACCTCAAGAACAAGGGCAATTAGCCTCAGCGTCGAATATAGATCATATTAGAATACCT
ATAGCTCCATCAAAAGAAATACACAAGATCTATGGCTGCAAGTGAGATAATGAACAATCTGCCTATGCAT
TCCCTCGATTCTTCTCTAAGGGATTTACTTAACGATGACTTATTCATTGAAAGTGATGAATCGACCAAGT
CGGTAAATGATCAGAGGAGTGAAGTATTTCAAGAATGTGTGAACCTTTTCATAAAAAGAGATATCAAGGA
TTGCCTAGAAAAAATGTCTGAGGTTGGATTTATTGATATTACCGTTTTCAAGTCCAACCCTATGATATTA
GATTTATTTGTCAGCGCCTGTGATATTATGCCCAGCTTTACCAAATTAGGTTTAACACTGCAGAGTGAGA
TTTTGAATATTTTCACGTTAGATACCCCTCAATGTATTGAGACAAGAAAAATTATTCTCGGTGACCTCAG
TAAACTTTTGGTCATCAATAAATTCTTTCGATGCTGTATCAAGGTTATTCAGTTTAACTTAACTGATCAC
ACCGAACAAGAAGAAAAAACTCTGGAGCTTGAATCCATAATGAGTGATTTCATTTTCGTATACATAACGA
AAATGAGGACAACTATAGATGTAGTTGGCTTACAAGAATTAATCGAGATATTCATCTTTCAGGTGAAGGT
AAAACTGCATCATAAAAAACCCTCACCGAATATGTATTGGGCGCTTTGCAAAACATTACCTAAGTTATCT
CCAACCCTAAAGGGCCTTTACTTATCTAAAGATGTTTCCATAGAGGATGCTATTCTGAACTCAATAGATA
ATAAAATACAAAAAGATAAGGCGAAGTCTAAAGGTAAACAAAGAGGAGTGAAACAGAAAATACACCATTT
TCACGAGCCTATGTTACACAATAGTAGTGAAGAACAGGTTAAGGTTGAGGATGCGTTTAATCAACGCACC
TCTACTGATAGTAGACTCCAGAGTACTGGAACGGCGCCCCGTAAAAAAAACAATGATATTACTGTTCTGG
CTGGTTCATTTTGGGCTGTCCTGAAGCATCATTTCACAAGAAGTGTGCTGAACAAAAACGGACTTCTGCT
CACAGGTCTGCTGCTACTCTTATGTTTGAAAAAATATAAGTCATTGATGGCAATTTTCAAACATGTTCCA
GCGGCCTTTCACACTGTATACCCCCAGATTGTAGGGTTGCTAAAACTTCTAGCGAGTATATGAGGATCCT
AACTCGAGAGTGCTTTTAACTAAGAATTATTAGTCTTTTCTGCTTATTTTTTCATCATAGTTTAGAACAC
TTTATATTAACGAATAGTTTATGAATCTATTTAGGTTTAAAAATTGATACAGTTTTATAAGTTACTTTTT
CAAAGACTCGTGCTGTCTATTGCATAATGCACTGGAAGGGGAAAAAAAAGGTGCACACGCGTGGCTTTTT
CTTGAATTTGCAGTTTGAAAAATGCTGAAGTGAATAAAGCTCCACACAGTCGAACGTTCGTGCTTTGTGA
TAAAGTGTTTCACGTCATCCGACATGACTTCGTAGTTATGGACTGAACTGTGTGGTGAGGTTCCATGATT
TCTTAGGTCCAGCAGATACATGTCTCTTCCCAATTTCTTGTTAAGGTTACGGCCAATGCTTCGGTTGTTG
AGCTTGTTACCGAATAAGCCGTGAAGTATGATAATAGGTGGTCTTGGCTTCCCTTCATCCCCAGTTTTTA
CTGCATCTCTCTTGATTATGTCATATGAAAGGTCCAGTGGGACTTGCTTTTGTTGCAGCACCTTTGCTAA
TGAATGAAAGGCACATAGTGACTGCTTAAAAATGCAGGAACTTAAATTATTCCGAATGGTATTTTGTCTC
ACATATATTGTCCCATACTGTGCCAAGATCCCGGCTTTACCCAGTATCATCATTGTACCGTTACCAATTC
TCCTCGTATATCACGGTTAGTTTTTAAACCTCGGGGTGACGTTTACTATTGGCGTACTAATATATTCTTA
TTTTCTTTTCTTTTTTGTTGGCAGTTTCAAGCAACACATGTACTGGATAACCAACCCCCGCACGCTCTTG
GAAAAAATTGAGAAGGCATCGGACACTTGCTGATGAGTATTTCGAAAAATTCCATGAAGATGAGGCCAAG
ATTGTTTGGAAGAGATTGAAAAGAAGAAGAAGAAAAAAAGATAAAAGCAAATCAAAAGATCTATGCCACC
ACCATCAAGAAGTAGAATAAACAAAACAAGAACATTAGGAATAGTGGGTACAGCTATAGCAGTGTTGGTC
ACGTCCTACTATATATATCAAAAGGTGACAAGTGCAAAGGAAGATAATGGGGCACGACCTCCAGAGGGTG
ATTCAGTAAAAGAGAACAAAAAGGCAAGGAAGAGCAAATGTATTATAATGAGCAAGTCGATACAAGGACT
GCCCATAAAGTGGGAGGAGTACGCCGCTGATGAAGTGGTTTTGCTGGTACCTACGAGCCACACTGATGGA
TCAATGAAACAAGCCATTGGGGATGCCTTTCGCAAGACGAAAAACGAACACAAAATCATATATTGCGATA
GCATGGATGGATTATGGTCATGTGTAAGACGGCTAGGTAAATTTCAGTGCATATTGAACTCCAGGGACTT
CACAAGTAGTGGTGGTAGCGATGCAGCAGTCGTTCCTGAAGATATAGGCAGGTTTGTCAAATTTGTTGTT
GATAGCGATGTAGAGGATGTGCTGATTGACACTTTATGCAATTAAGGATCCTAACTCGAGGCGAATTTCT
TATGATTTATGATTTTTATTATTAAATAAGTTATAAAAAAAATAAGTGTATACAAATTTTAAAGTGACTC
TTAGGTTTTAAAACGAAAATTCTTATTCTTGAGTAACTCTTTCCTGTAGGTCAGGTTGCTTTCTCAGGTA
TAGCATGAGGTCGCTCTTATTGACCACACCTCTACCGGCATGCCGAGCAAATGCCTGCAAATCGCTCCCC
ATTTCGCTGCCCTAGGGACACTGACACAATTCCAAACGTTTGAGAATGACCTTCCACGAGCTAAATTGAA
AGGGAAGAATTTATTAGTTGAACTCAAGAAAGAAGAGGATGACGTGGGAAATGGCATAGAATCCCTTACT
AAATCGAACACTAAACTGAACTCCATGCTGGCGAACGAAGGTAAGATACACAAAGCTAGTTTCCAGAAAA
GTGTAAAATTTAAACTACCTGATAATATAGTGACTGAAGAAACCGTGGAACTTAAAGAAATAAAGGACTT
GCTACTACAAATGTTGAGATGACAGCGAGAGATTGAATCAAGATTATCCAATATCGAACTTCAACTCACG
GAAATACCGAAACATAAGTAATCATATCCCTTCTCACATTTTTTACACAGGAAGTAAGCAAGTTATGTTA
TATTTCCGACACTATAATTAATTCTTAGCAGTTAAAGGTGCTTTGTCTATATTACATTTACATACAGCTT
GAGTGATCCTGACCGGATATAGGGTCCTATTTTCTTACGTGAACGGCTTTTCTTCTTGTTCCCGATGGCC
TTCATGTGAAAAAGCACTCCTCGGGAGGCGGAAAAATATCAAAAGTACGGGGCGAAGTTTATAATGAAGA
TTTATCGATATAAATTTTGGTTATTTCAGGAGAACAAGAAAGCTCTTTACACTAAAATTATCAGAGAAGA
AGCTGATATATTAGCCCTAAGGAGTACACCAAAACACAAGATCTATGCCAAACTTCTGGATTCTTGAGAA
TCGTAGGAGCTATACGTCTGATACATGTATGTCGAGGATCGTGAAGGAGTACAAAGTCATACTGAAAACA
TTGGCCAGTGATGACCCCATAGCGAACCCCTACCGGGGGATAATCGAGTCACTTAACCCGATTGACGAAA
CCGACTTGAGCAAGTGGGAAGCTATAATTTCTGGGCCGTCAGACACACCTTATGAAAATCATCAGTTTCG
AATACTAATAGAAGTCCCTAGTTCCTACCCCATGAATCCACCAAAGATAAGTTTTATGCAGAACAATATT
TTGCACTGCAATGTTAAATCAGCCACAGGAGAAATATGTCTGAACATCCTTAAACCAGAGGAGTGGACTC
CTGTATGGGATTTGTTACACTGTGTTCATGCTGTTTGGAGACTCCTAAGGGAACCCGTTTGTGATTCTCC
ACTTGACGTAGACATTGGTAATATCATCCGCTGTGGCGATATGAGTGCCTATCAGGGGATTGTAAAGTAC
TTCCTAGCAGAAAGAGAGCGGATCAACAACCATTGAGGATCCTAACTCGAGGCCAATTGGTGCGGCAATT
GATAATAACGAAAATGTCTTTTAATGATCTGGGTATAATGAGGAATTTTCCGAACGTTTTTACTTTATAT
ATATATATACATGTAACATATATTCTATACGCTATAGAGAAAGGAAATTTTTCAATTAAAAAAAAAATAG
AGAAAGAGTTTCACTTCTTGATTATCGCTAACACTAATGGTTGAAGTACTGCTACTTTAATTTTATGCTG
GCGGGCGACGATCTCAGAACAGTTAAACGAGTCGAACAAGAAGCAGGCAAAGTTTAGAGCACTGCCCCTC
CGCACTCAAAAAAGAAAAAACTAGGAGGAAAATAAAATTCTCAACCACACAAACACATAAACACATACAA
ATACAAATACAAGCTTATTTACTTGACATCGCGCGATCTTCCACTATTCAGCGCCGTCCGCCCTCTCTCG
TGTTTTTTGTTTACGCGACAACTATGCGAAATCCGGAGCAACGGGCAACCGTTTGGGGAAAGACCACACC
CACGCGCGATCGCCATGGCAACGAGGTCGCACACGCCCCACACCCAGACCTCCCTGCGAGCGGGCATGGG
TACAATGTCCCCGTTGCCACAGACACCACTTCGTAGCACAGCGCAGAGCGTAGCGTGTTGTTGCTGCTGA
CAAAAGAAAATTTTTCTTAGCAAAGCAAAGGAGGGGAAGCACGGGCAGATAGCACCGTACCATACCCTTG
GAAACTCGAAATGAACGAAGCAGGAAATGAGAGAATGAGAGTTTTGTAGGTATATATAGCGGTAGTGTTT
GCGCGTTACCATCATCTTCTGGATCTATCTATTGTTCTTTTCCTCATCACTTTCCCCTTTTTCGCTCTTC
TTCTTGTCTTTTATTTCTTTCTTTTTTTTAATTGTTCCCTCGATTGGCTATCTACCAAAGAATCCAAACT
TAATACACGTATTTATTTGTCCAATTACCAGATCTATGACGACGACCAAGAGGTTGAAGTTTGAGAATCT
GAGAATCCAATTCTCCAATGCCATAGTAGGAAACTTTTTAAGGTTACCGCATTCAATTATAAACGTGTTA
GAGTCAACCAACTACGCTATCCAGGAATTCGGTATAGCAGTCCATTCTCATAATTCAGATATACCTATTG
TTCATCTTGGATGGGATGGCCATGATTCTGGATCGAGTGAGAATGTTGTTCTTATCAATCCTGTTTTGGC
CACAGTATATGATTTAAATCAAAAGTCTCCATTGGTGGACTTATACATCCAGCGATATGACCACACACAC
CTGGCTACGGAGGTGTATGTCACGCCAGAAACGAGTGATGATTGGGAAATTATCGATGCCAATGCGATGA
GGTTCCAAAATGGTGAGATTTTGCACCAAACCCGTATAGTTACCCCAGGTGAGACTTTGATTTGTTATTT
GGAAGGAATTGTTACAAAGTTCAAAATTGACAGGGTGGAGCCATCAATGAAGTCTGCGAGGATCACAGAT
GGTTCCTTGGTTGTTGTGGCACCAAAAGTCAATAAAACACGTTTGGTGAAGGCTGAGTATGGTCATAGTA
ATAAGACAATACTAAAAAATGGGGCTATCCAACTTTTAAAGAAGGTAATATTGAGGAGTACTGTGTGCAA
AATGGACTTCCCTAAAGATAACCTTTTTGTCGTATATATCAGTGACGGGGCACAATTGCCTTCTCAGAAG
GGCTACGCTTCTATCGTAAAATGTAGCTTAAGGCAGTCCAAGAAAAGCGATTCAGATAATAAATCAGTTG
GTATCCCTTCGAAGAAGATTGGGGTTTTTATAAAATGTGATAGTCAGATACCCGAAAATCACATTGCATT
AAGCTCTCATCTTTGGGATGCATTCTTTACGCACCCAATGAACGGAGCAAAAATCAAACTAGAGTTTCTA
CAAATGAATCAAGCAAATATAATATCCGGAAGAAATGCAACAGTCAATATCAAATATTTTGGCAAGGACG
TTCCTACCAAGAGTGGGGATCAGTATTCTAAGTTGTTGGGCGGGAGCTTATTGACCAATAACTTAATACT
TCCAACAGAGCAAATTATAATCGAAATAAAAAAAGGTGAATCCGAGCAGCAGTTGTGTAATTTGAATGAA
ATTTCCAATGAATCCGTTCAATGGAAAGTAACCCAAATGGGTAAAGAAGAAGTTAAAGATATTATCGAAA
GGCATTTGCCTAAACATTACCACGTCAAAGAAACTGGCGAAGTTTCGCGCACTAGTAAAGATGAAGATGA
TTTCATTACGGTAAATAGTATCAAGAAAGAAATGGTCAATTATTTGACATCGCCTATTATTGCCACACCA
GCTATTATATTAGATGGTAAGCAAGGGATCGGTAAAACAAGGTTATTAAAAGAGCTTATAAATGAAGTGG
AAAAAGATCATCACATCTTCGTTAAATATGCGGATTGTGAAACATTGCACGAGACATCAAATTTAGATAA
AACCCAAAAATTAATTATGGAATGGTGTTCTTTTTGTTATTGGTATGGTCCTTCTTTGATTGTGTTGGAT
AACGTTGAGGCTCTATTTGGAAAACCTCAAGCCAATGACGGAGATCCTTCTAATAATGGCCAATGGGATA
ATGCAAGCAAACTTTTGAATTTTTTCATCAATCAGGTGACAAAGATATTTAACAAGGATAATAAACGAAT
CAGAGTTTTATTTTCAGGCAAGCAGAAAACTCAAATTAATCCGCTATTGTTTGATAAGCATTTTGTTTCA
GAAACGTGGTCTTTGAGAGCACCTGACAAACATGCAAGAGCGAAGTTACTGGAGTATTTTTTCTCGAAAA
ACCAGATCATGAAACTAAATCGAGATTTGCAATTCAGTGATTTGTCGTTGGAGACAGAAGGATTTTCGCC
ACTAGATTTGGAAATATTCACAGAAAAGATTTTCTACGACTTGCAGTTGGAAAGAGATTGTGATAATGTT
GTAACAAGGGAACTTTTTTCGAAGTCGCTTAGTGCGTTTACACCATCTGCGTTGCGTGGAGTAAAGCTAA
CAAAAGAAACGAACATCAAATGGGGGGATATTGGTGCTTTAGCAAATGCCAAAGATGTCCTTCTAGAAAC
CTTAGAGTGGCCCACAAAATATGAGCCTATTTTCGTTAATTGTCCCCTAAGATTGAGATCAGGAATCTTG
CTTTACGGTTATCCTGGTTGTGGTAAAACGCTTCTGGCGAGCGCCGTGGCACAACAATGTGGGTTAAACT
TTATCTCCGTTAAGGGACCAGAGATTTTAAACAAGTTTATAGGTGCCAGCGAACAAAACATAAGAGAATT
GTTTGAAAGGGCACAGTCCGTCAAACCCTGTATTCTATTTTTTGACGAGTTCGATTCTATTGCGCCAAAG
AGAGGGCATGACTCCACTGGTGTCACAGACCGTGTAGTCAATCAATTATTGACCCAAATGGATGGTGCCG
AGGGCCTTGATGGTGTATATATACTAGCAGCTACAAGTAGACCTGATTTGATTGATAGCGCATTGTTAAG
ACCGGGAAGATTAGACAAAAGTGTGATCTGTAATATACCGACTGAATCAGAGAGGTTAGATATCTTGCAA
GCTATCGTCAATTCAAAAGACAAGGATACGGGACAAAAAAAATTTGCATTGGAGAAAAATGCAGACTTGA
AGTTGATCGCTGAAAAGACAGCTGGTTTTTCGGGTGCTGATTTACAGGGGCTCTGCTACAATGCTTATTT
GAAATCTGTACATAGGTGGCTGTCTGCTGCAGACCAATCGGAAGTGGTACCCGGCAATGATAATATAGAA
TACTTCAGTATCAATGAGCACGGGCGTAGAGAAGAAAATAGACTACGGCTAAAGACTCTATTGCAGCAAG
ATGTGGTGCACGAGACAAAGACAAGCACTTCAGCTGCTTCTGAGCTGACAGCTGTGGTCACAATAAACGA
TTTATTGGAAGCCTGTCAAGAGACAAAACCTAGTATTTCAACAAGTGAGTTGGTCAAATTAAGGGGGATT
TACGATAGGTTCCAGAAGGATAGGAACGGTGAGATGCCCAATGGTGAGAATTCCATCGACATTGGTAGCC
GACTCTCCCTTATGTGAGGATCCTAACTCGAGAGTGCTTTTAACTAAGAATTATTAGTCTTTTCTGCTTA
TTTTTTCATCATAGTTTAGAACACTTTATATTAACGAATAGTTTATGAATCTATTTAGGTTTAAAAATTG
ATACAGTTTTATAAGTTACTTTTTCAAAGACTCGTGCTGTCTATTGCATAATGCACTGGAAGGGGAAAAA
AAAGGTGCACACGCGTGGCTTTTTCTTGAATTTGCAGTTTGAAAAATGCTGTTTATATATGGAGTCCCGC
CAGCATAACGCCTTGTGAAATTGCAAATATGGTGATTTGAAACGTTTCCTAGTGCAGCAGGATCACAGAT
AACGTGTAAAGGGCTTAGCAGTTGATAATCCTCTCTAGTTAAGACCTAAACAAAATGCTGTCACTAACCG
TAGTATTAAATGACACACTTTGGTGACTTTCGTTAATGGGGATGTGGTAGTGGCCATTGCCAATAAACAA
AAAGAACAGGGAAAGAAGTAGAAAGTGATATAAGTTTGCTTGCCACTTTTCGTTTTTCACGAAAAAAACA
GGCGAAAAAAAATGCTAGACAAGTACCCGGCTGAATCACACCTCGTTAACAGTGACTTTCGGTGACAGAT
ACCCGATTGGGCACCCGGCTGGTAAGTTATGATAGAAAGCCAACGCTGTACTATTGGCTTAGCTATGGCA
ATATTTTGATTATCAGCTAGTTTTATTAACGTTATAATTAGTGTAACCAGTTTTTCATCTATTTCATTTA
TTTCATTTATTTACTTTAATTGCAGATCCCCCTAACGCGTTTAAAGCTTTTATTCACTAGCTTATGTATT
TTTTATAGGAAACGCGACGCGTAACATCGCGCAAATGAAGGTTTTGATGTATTATAATGAGGTATTCTTC
CTTATATACATCGATGAAAAGCGTTGACAGCATACATTGGAAAGAAATAGGAAACGGACACCGGAAGAAA
AAATAGATCTATGAAGGCATCGCTTACGTTTAGTCTCTCCGGAATATACGCCCCCTGTAGCATTTCTAGG
GATATATATCTCGAATACGGCGATAAAAAAGCTGAATGTTTATATGGGACAATTAGATTGCCTCAGTACG
GTCCAGGTTGCACGCCTGGTAAAATTGTACATTGTGTCCTGGATGATTCACTGCCCTTCTGTAGCATTGT
TGTACCTTCCAAACTTTTTGGGTTTATGCCGACACAGCCCACTATGGATTTTTGCTATTTTGAACCCATA
TTAGACAATGTAGTACCTGTACTGGATAGCGTAACGTTTCTGATTAATGAACAATTGTACTCAAAACTAA
TGGACCTACCGCAAGAGATGCAACAAATACAATTTTTGCATTACAAATATAACATCAACTCCATGGAAAC
CGTGGTTCATTCTCGAGATATTTTAACATCTGGTCTTTGCCAAATTTTAAACTGCTCACCTTTCCCGCAG
GGCCTTGTTGATTTTACAGAAACCCAATTGATATTAGTAAATGATACTGAGCAGAAACTAAGTGCTCTAA
AATATGCTAACGAAGATGAAGAATATGCATTACCTAAAATAGGGACAAATTCTGCTTTATCAATTGATCT
TGAATCTCTCCCCTGCACAATTTCAAGAGATCTTTTGCGACCTGCACCTCACATCAATGATGATAATTCA
ATATATGCCTTTACAGACGCTGAAACTCTACTGCGCCTGGATGTCACAAGTGGATCGTTTATAACAGTGT
CAAATATGGGTTGCGTCAGGCTAGTTAAGCTGTTTGTTTTACTACTCCCCAACGGCTTTAAAAAAAGAAC
AATATACGCACCTCCCAAAATAATAGCAAGCTTTCCAGACTGCAGCGTCGTGACAATATCAAAGTCCAAT
ATAGGCCATACAGATATTCCCATTGCTAATCAAGTTTTCATCTCAAGAGTTGGAGGCTGGCTTCAATCTC
AGAAATGCTTTCAAAATATTATTCTAACAACCTTGAAAAAGTTTTTTAGCGAGAGCAAAAGGATTCTTTG
TCAAAATGATTTAATCCCAATCGCTTTTGATTCAAGTATGGCTGATCTCAATATAGCAGAGGAAAATGAT
GAGTCTGATGACGAAGATGAGCTAGGGCAGTACTACAAGAACGATTCCCTTGTATGGTTCTTTGTCACAA
GCGCAGAGCTCGATTGCTTCTCTAAAGATAATTCTCATTTTATTATTGATCCCAATCGGACGAAGCTAAT
AACAACTAATATCACTAACAGAAGACCATTACCCTTGAGTAGATCCAATCTTCAGAGATATTACGGTTTT
GCTGAAACTTTTTACTATGATTTGCATATCTTCCCCTATGTAAGACAATTGGTTAACATATTAGAAACTT
CCTTCAATTGTTCTCAAAGGGGAATCACCCTAAATGCCTCTGTGTTACTTCATTCCACTACAAACAATGT
GGGCAAGGCTACAATGGTGAGATTTGCTTCAAAATATCTTGGTATACATCTACTGGAGATAGATTGCCTT
TCGCTCACTTCAAATTCAAGACAACTGGATTCAACATCTAAGATTATTGGTTACATTAGGGCTAAATGTG
AAAATGTCCTACCGTACGCATCACCTGCTGTGATTTTTTTGGCTCATTTGGATTCAATTTTGCTTGACGT
AAACGCTAATCAAGATCCAGAGGCAATCAAATTACAAAAATCTATAAACTTCGAAATGTCTAAACTTCTG
GACGATTTTACGTTTAAATTCCCAGGAACTACATTTGTTGGCTCCGTAAATAACATAGATAACGTGCCTT
CCAGCTTTAGATCACATATGAGATTTGAGATTCTCGTACCCGTTCCGTCTGAAGCACAGAGACTGCGTAT
CTTTCAGTGGTACTTATCTTCACATGAACTAAACAGAGATGTTCAACAAAAGGTTCCAGTATCTTACATG
GATAATATTTCATTTTCATCACTCTCTTCATATTCTGCTGGTTTAACTCCTTTAGACATCAAATCAATTG
TGGAAACGGCACGAATGACGGCTACTGCGCGTTTTTACCAAGAATCAAAGAAGTGTGGATGGCTTCCGCA
ATCAATTTTGATCACTCAGGAGGATTTATCAAAAGCTACTTCGAAAGCTAGGAACGAATTCTCGGTTTCG
ATTGGTGCCCCACAAATCCCTAACGTAACTTGGGATGATATAGGTGGTATTGATTTTGTTAAAGGTGAAA
TATTGGACACAATAGACATGCCGCTAAAACATCCTGAATTATTTACCTCAGGTATGAAAAAGAGAAGCGG
TATTCTTTTTTATGGTCCACCGGGTACAGGTAAAACTCTAATGGCTAAGGCCATTGCAACAAATTTTTCT
TTAAATTTTTTTAGTGTTAAAGGCCCTGAACTGTTGAATATGTACATTGGTGAGAGTGAAGCTAATGTGC
GCAGAGTGTTTCAAAAGGCGAGAGAGGCTAAACCTTGTGTCATATTTTTCGATGAAATCGATTCAGTAGC
ACCCAAACGTGGTAATCAAGGTGATTCGGGTGGTGTTATGGATCGTATCGTTTCACAGTTACTAGCAGAG
TTAGATGGTATGAGTACCGACGCTGACGGTGTATTTGTTATCGGAGCAACAAACAGACCAGACTTATTGG
ACGAAGCACTACTAAGACCAGGACGATTCGATAAATTGTTATATTTAGGCATTCCGGATACGGATACCAA
ACAATTGAATATTTTAGAGGCTCTGACTCGCAAATTCGTGCTCGACAACGACGTAAAGCTTATTGAGTTG
GCAAAGCTATGTCCATTTAATTACACCGGGGCAGATTTTTATGCTCTCTGCTCAGATGCAATGCTTAACG
CCATGTCAAGAATTGCACGCATGGTAGAAAAAAAAGTTTCTCAGCATAACGAATTGACGGGAGAGAATAT
TTCTACACGTCGCTGGTTTGATAAGATTGCGACAAAAGAGGATACTAAGGTTGTCGTAAAAATGGAAGAC
TTCTTGAAAGCACAAGAGCAGCTCACCCCAAGTGTGTCGCGGGCTGAACTGAATCATTATGAAGCGGTGA
GAGCTAATTTTGAAGGTGCTTAAGGATCCTAACTCGAGGTGAATTTACTTTAAATCTTGCATTTAAATAA
ATTTTCTTTTTATAGCTTTATGACTTAGTTTCAATTTATATACTATTTTAATGACATTTTCGATTCATTG
ATTGAAAGCTTTGTGTTTTTTCTTGATGCGCTATTGCATTGTTCTTGTCTTTTTCGCCACATGTAATATC
TGTAGTAGATACCTGATACATTGTGGATGCTGAGTGAAATTTTAGTTAATAATGCTGAGCAGTTACAGAG
ATGTTACGAACCACTAGTGCACTGCAGTACACGGTTTCCTTGAAATTTTTTTGATTCGGTAATCTCCGAA
CAGAAGGAAGAACGAAGGAAGGAGCACAGACTTAGATTGGTATATATACGCATATGTAGTGTTGAAGAAA
CATGAAATTGCCCAGTATTCTTAACCCAACTGCACAGAACAAAAACGTGCAGGAAACGAAGATAAATCAT
GTCGAAAGCTACATATAAGGAACGTGCTGCTACTCATCCTAGTCCTGTTGCTGCCAAGCTATTTAATATC
ATGCACGAAAAGCAAACAAACTTGTGTGCTTCATTGGATGTTCGTACCACCAAGGAATTACTGGAGTTAG
TTGAAGCATTAGGTCCCAAAATTTGTTTACTAAAAACACATGTGGATATCTTGACTGATTTTTCCATGGA
GGGCACAGTTAAGCCGCTAAAGGCATTATCCGCCAAGTACAATTTTTTACTCTTCGAAGACAGAAAATTT
GCTGACATTGGTAATACAGTCAAATTGCAGTACTCTGCGGGTGTATACAGAATAGCAGAATGGGCAGACA
TTACGAATGCACACGGTGTGGTGGGCCCAGGTATTGTTAGCGGTTTGAAGCAGGCGGCAGAAGAAGTAAC
AAAGGAACCTAGAGGCCTTTTGATGTTAGCAGAATTGTCATGCAAGGGCTCCCTATCTACTGGAGAATAT
ACTAAGGGTACTGTTGACATTGCGAAGAGCGACAAAGATTTTGTTATCGGCTTTATTGCTCAAAGAGACA
TGGGTGGAAGAGATGAAGGTTACGATTGGTTGATTATGACACCCGGTGTGGGTTTAGATGACAAGGGAGA
TGCATTGGGTCAACAGTATAGAACCGTGGATGATGTGGTTTCTACAGGATCTGACATTATTATTGTTGGA
AGAGGACTATTTGCAAAGGGAAGGGATGCTAAGGTAGAGGGTGAACGTTACAGAAAAGCAGGCTGGGAAG
CATATTTGAGAAGATGCGGCCAGCAAAACTAAAAAACTGTATTATAAGTAAATGCATGTATACTAAACTC
ACAAATTAGAGCTTCAATTTAATTATATCAGTTATTACCCGAGTAGAGCACTTGAATCCACTGCCCCGGG
AATCTCGGTCGTAATGATTTCTATAATGACGAAAAAAAAAAAATTGGAAAGAAAAAGCTTCATGGCCTTT
ATAAAAAGGAACTATCCAATACCTCGCCAGAACCAAGTAACAGTATTTTACGGGGCACAAATCAAGAACA
ATAAGACAGGACTGTAAAGATGGACGCATTGAACTCCAAAGAACAACAAGAGTTCCAAAAAGTAGTGGAA
CAAAAGCAAATGAAGGATTTCATGCGTTTGTACTCTAATCTGGTAGAAAGATGTTTCACAGACTGTGTCA
ATGACTTCACAACATCAAAGCTAACCAATAAGGAACAAACATGCATCATGAAGTGCTCAGAAAAGTTCTT
GAAGCATAGCGAACGTGTAGGGCAGCGTTTCCAAGAACAAAACGCTGCCTTGGGACAAGGCTTGGGCCGA
TAAGGTGTACTGGCGTATATATATCTAATTATGTATCTCTGGTGTAGCCCATTTTTAGCATGTAAATATA
AAGACCGAGCGGCCGCGTGTTACAACCAATTAACCAATTCTGATTAGAAAAACTCATCGAGCATCAAATG
AAACTGCAATTTATTCATATCAGGATTATCAATACCATATTTTTGAAAAAGCCGTTTCTGTAATGAAGGA
GAAAACTCACCGAGGCAGTTCCATAGGATGGCAAGATCCTGGTATCGGTCTGCGATTCCGACTCGTCCAA
CATCAATACAACCTATTAATTTCCCCTCGTCAAAAATAAGGTTATCAAGTGAGAAATCACCATGAGTGAC
GACTGAATCCGGTGAGAATGGCAAAAGCTTATGCATTTCTTTCCAGACTTGTTCAACAGGCCAGCCATTA
CGCTCGTCATCAAAATCACTCGCATCAACCAAACCGTTATTCATTCGTGATTGCGCCTGAGCGAGGCGAA
ATACGCGATCGCTGTTAAAAGGACAATTACAAACAGGAATCGAATGCAACCGGCGCAGGAACACTGCCAG
CGCATCAACAATATTTTCACCTGAATCAGGATATTCTTCTAATACCTGGAATGCTGTTTTCCCGGGGATC
GCAGTGGTGAGTAACCATGCATCATCAGGAGTACGGATAAAATGCTTGATGGTCGGAAGAGGCATAAATT
CCGTCAGCCAGTTTAGTCTGACCATCTCATCTGTAACATCATTGGCAACGCTACCTTTGCCATGTTTCAG
AAACAACTCTGGCGCATCGGGCTTCCCATACAATCGATAGATTGTCGCACCTGATTGCCCGACATTATCG
CGAGCCCATTTATACCCATATAAATCAGCATCCATGTTGGAATTTAATCGCGGCCTGGAGCAAGACGTTT
CCCGTTGAATATGGCTCATAACACCCCTTGTATTACTGTTTATGTAAGCAGACAGTTTTATTGTTCATGA
TGATATATTTTTATCTTGTGCAATGTAACATCAGAGATTTTGAGACACAACGTGGCTTTGTTGAATAAAT
CGAACTTTTGCTGAGTTGAAGGATCAGTCATGACCAAAATCCCTTAACGTGAGTTTTCGTTCCACTGAGC
GTCAGACCCCGTAGAAAAGATCAAAGGATCTTCTTGAGATCCTTTTTTTCTGCGCGTAATCTGCTGCTTG
CAAACAAAAAAACCACCGCTACCAGCGGTGGTTTGTTTGCCGGATCAAGAGCTACCAACTCTTTTTCCGA
AGGTAACTGGCTTCAGCAGAGCGCAGATACCAAATACTGTTCTTCTAGTGTAGCCGTAGTTAGGCCACCA
CTTCAAGAACTCTGTAGCACCGCCTACATACCTCGCTCTGCTAATCCTGTTACCAGTGGCTGCTGCCAGT
GGCGATAAGTCGTGTCTTACCGGGTTGGACTCAAGACGATAGTTACCGGATAAGGCGCAGCGGTCGGGCT
GAACGGGGGGTTCGTGCACACAGCCCAGCTTGGAGCGAACGACCTACACCGAACTGAGATACCTACAGCG
TGAGCTATGAGAAAGCGCCACGCTTCCCGAAGGGAGAAAGGCGGACAGGTATCCGGTAAGCGGCAGGGTC
GGAACAGGAGAGCGCACGAGGGAGCTTCCAGGGGGAAACGCCTGGTATCTTTATAGTCCTGTCGGGTTTC
GCCACCTCTGACTTGAGCGTCGATTTTTGTGATGCTCGTCAGGGGGGCGGAGCCTATGGAAAAACGCCAG
CAACGCGGCCTTTTTACGGTTCCTGGCCTTTTGCTGGCCTTTTGCTCACATGTTCTTTCCTGCGTTATCC
CCTGATTCTGTGGATAACCGTGCGGCCGCCAATGCTAAATTCGAGTGAAACACAGGAAGATCAGAAAATC
CTCATTTCATCCATATTAACAATAATTTCAAATGTTTATTTGCATTATTTGAAACTAGGCAAGACAAGCA
ACGAAACGTTTTTGAAAATTTTGAGTATTTTCAATAAATTTGTAGAGGACTCAGATATTGAAAAAAAGCT
ACAGCAATTAATACTTGATAAGAAGAGTATTGAGAAGGGCAACGGTTCATCATCTCATGGATCTGCACAT
GAACAAACACCAGAGTCAAACGACGTTGAAATTGAGGCTACTGCGCCAATTGATGACAATACAGACGATG
ATAACAAACCGAAGTTATCTGATGTAGAAAAGGATTAAAGATGCTAAGAGATAGTGATGATATTTCATAA
ATAATGTAATTCTATATATGTTAATTACCTTTTTTGCGAGGCATATTTATGGTGAAGGATAAGTTTTGAC
CATCAAAGAAGGTTAATGTGGCTGTGGTTTCAGGGTCCATAAAGCCCACATGGATAACATTACCCCTGAA
TTCGCATCTAGACTGA
Features (pLannotate 1.2.2; 15 found; start..end, strand, type, name):
    802..1950    +  CDS            PEX15: PEX15_YEAST - Also known as PAS21. Experimental evidence at protein level: Swiss-Prot protein existence level 1. Essential for the biogenesis of peroxisomes. Has a role in anchoring PEX6 onto the peroxisomal membrane. From Saccharomyces cerevisiae (strain ATCC 204508 / S288c) (Baker's yeast).
   2218..2643    -  CDS            IMO32 (fragment): IMO32_YEAST - Experimental evidence at protein level: Swiss-Prot protein existence level 1. Probable alcohol acetyltransferase that uses acetyl-CoA to synthesize acetate esters from various alcohols (Probable). Not involved in the synthesis of ethyl acetate (PubMed:28356220). From Saccharomyces cerevisiae (strain ATCC 204508 / S288c) (Baker's yeast).
   2933..3472    +  CDS            PEX22: PEX22_YEAST - Experimental evidence at protein level: Swiss-Prot protein existence level 1. Involved in peroxisome biogenesis. From Saccharomyces cerevisiae (strain ATCC 204508 / S288c) (Baker's yeast).
   3491..3678    +  terminator     ADH1 terminator: S. cerevisiae ADH1; transcription terminator for the S. cerevisiae alcohol dehydrogenase 1 (ADH1) gene
   3749..4078    +  CDS            FIN1 (fragment): FIN1_YEAST - Experimental evidence at protein level: Swiss-Prot protein existence level 1. Forms cell-cycle specific filaments between the spindle pole bodies of dividing yeast cells. From Saccharomyces cerevisiae (strain ATCC 204508 / S288c) (Baker's yeast).
   4455..5003    +  CDS            PEX4: UBCX_YEAST - Also known as PAS2, UBC10. Experimental evidence at protein level: Swiss-Prot protein existence level 1. Catalyzes the covalent attachment of ubiquitin to other proteins. Essential for peroxisome biogenesis. Required for UBC4- independent ubiquitination of PEX5. From Saccharomyces cerevisiae (strain ATCC 204508 / S288c) (Baker's yeast).
   5412..5825    -  CDS            YJC7_YEAST: Protein predicted: Swiss-Prot protein existence level 4. From Saccharomyces cerevisiae (strain ATCC 204508 / S288c) (Baker's yeast).
   5986..9114    +  CDS            PEX1: PEX1_YEAST - Also known as PAS1. Experimental evidence at protein level: Swiss-Prot protein existence level 1. Component of the peroxisomal protein import machinery. Together with PEX6, mediates the ATP-dependent relocation and recycling of the peroxisomal targeting signal-1 (PTS1) import receptor PEX5 from the peroxisomal membrane to the cytosol, where it is then available for another round of protein import into the organelle. From Saccharomyces cerevisiae (strain ATCC 204508 / S288c) (Baker's yeast).
  10091..13180   +  CDS            PEX6: PEX6_YEAST - Also known as PAS8. Experimental evidence at protein level: Swiss-Prot protein existence level 1. Component of the peroxisomal protein import machinery. Together with PEX1, mediates the ATP-dependent relocation and recycling of the peroxisomal targeting signal-1 (PTS1) import receptor PEX5 from the peroxisomal membrane to the cytosol, where it is then available for another round of protein import into the organelle. From Saccharomyces cerevisiae (strain ATCC 204508 / S288c) (Baker's yeast).
  13472..13648   +  promoter       URA3 promoter (fragment): S. cerevisiae URA3
  13649..14452   +  CDS            URA3: orotidine-5'-phosphate decarboxylase, required for uracil biosynthesis; S. cerevisiae URA3; yeast auxotrophic marker, counterselectable with 5-fluoroorotic acid (5-FOA)
  14720..14980   +  CDS            TIM9: TIM9_YEAST - Experimental evidence at protein level: Swiss-Prot protein existence level 1. Mitochondrial intermembrane chaperone that participates in the import and insertion of multi-pass transmembrane proteins into the mitochondrial inner membrane. Also required for the transfer of beta- barrel precursors from the TOM complex to the sorting and assembly machinery (SAM complex) of the outer membrane. Acts as a chaperone-like protein that protects the hydrophobic precursors from aggregation and guide them through the mitochondrial intermembrane space. Compared to TIM10, it may have a strong st
  15094..15909   -  CDS            KanR: aminoglycoside phosphotransferase; aph(3')-Ia; confers resistance to kanamycin in bacteria or G418 (Geneticin®) in eukaryotes
  16134..16722   +  rep_origin     ori: high-copy-number ColE1/pMB1/pBR322/pUC origin of replication
  16829..17185   +  CDS            GEA2 (fragment): GEA2_YEAST - Experimental evidence at protein level: Swiss-Prot protein existence level 1. Activates the ARF proteins by exchanging bound GDP for free GTP. Plays a role in maintaining mitochondrial morphology (PubMed:25190516). From Saccharomyces cerevisiae (strain ATCC 204508 / S288c) (Baker's yeast).
