[The description below was written by a language model from this plasmid's Addgene catalogue record and pLannotate feature annotations shown in this document.]
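Description:
pJJB1402 is a 17.4 kb yeast expression plasmid built by Golden Gate assembly on an in-house backbone (TMP138) and designed to integrate a five-gene peroxisomal cassette at the URA3 locus of Saccharomyces cerevisiae. In E. coli it is maintained as a high-copy plasmid through a ColE1/pUC-type origin and selected with kanamycin via the aph(3')-Ia KanR gene. No yeast replication origin (2μ or CEN/ARS) is annotated, consistent with the depositor's statement that the construct is integrated rather than kept episomally. Yeast transformants are selected by uracil prototrophy using a URA3 marker with its own promoter fragment, which is also counterselectable with 5-FOA. The annotated TIM9 and GEA2 fragments flanking the marker and bacterial backbone are genes that neighbour URA3 in the yeast genome. They probably represent the homology arms that direct integration, although the record does not label them as such.

The payload consists of five S. cerevisiae open reading frames arranged in the same orientation: PEX15, PEX22, PEX4, PEX1 and PEX6. Pex1 and Pex6 are described as working together in the ATP-dependent return of the PTS1 import receptor Pex5 from the peroxisomal membrane to the cytosol, and Pex15 has a role in anchoring Pex6 to that membrane. Pex4 is a ubiquitin-conjugating enzyme needed for Pex5 ubiquitination, and Pex22 is also involved in peroxisome biogenesis. The promoters driving each gene are not identified in the record. Only an ADH1 terminator after PEX22 is annotated, and the short fragments of unrelated yeast genes (IMO32, FIN1, YJC7) between the coding sequences likely reflect genomic promoter or terminator regions that overlap neighbouring ORFs. The associated work concerns enhancing peroxisome capacity to compartmentalize multienzyme pathways, so the plasmid is suited to raising expression of receptor-recycling import machinery in engineered yeast.
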