Addgene plasmid #218616: pJJB1402
Purpose: Express Pex15, Pex22, Pex4, Pex1, and Pex6
Depositing lab: John Dueber. Depositing organization: University of California, Berkeley. Publication: ML-enhanced peroxisome capacity enables compartmentalization of multienzyme pathway. Baker JJ, Shi J, Wang S, Mujica EM, Bianco S, Capponi S, Dueber JE. Nat Chem Biol. 2024 Oct 14. doi: 10.1038/s41589-024-01759-2. PubMed 39402374.
Backbone
  Vector backbone: TMP138
  Backbone manufacturer: Internal
  Vector type: Yeast Expression
  Selectable markers: URA3
Growth in bacteria
  Bacterial resistance: Kanamycin, 50 μg/mL
  Growth temperature: 37°C
  Growth strain: DH5alpha
  Copy number: High Copy
Gene/Insert
  Gene/Insert name: Pex15
  Species: S. cerevisiae (budding yeast)
  Cloning method: Golden Gate
Terms and licenses: Academic/Nonprofit Terms; Industry Terms: Not Available to Industry
Depositor comments: Express Pex15, Pex22, Pex4, Pex1, and Pex6 into the URA3 locus
How to cite: pJJB1402 was a gift from John Dueber (Addgene plasmid # 218616 ; http://n2t.net/addgene:218616 ; RRID:Addgene_218616)
